>Addgene plasmid #111231 | pTAU-C-DM | addgene full sequence | sequence record 214073 | Addgene NGS Result
CCCGTAGAAAAGATCAAAGGATCTTCTTGAGATCCTTTTTTTCTGCGCGTAATCTGCTGCTTGCAAACAA
AAAAACCACCGCTACCAGCGGTGGTTTGTTTGCCGGATCAAGAGCTACCAACTCTTTTTCCGAAGGTAAC
TGGCTTCAGCAGAGCGCAGATACCAAATACTGTTCTTCTAGTGTAGCCGTAGTTAGGCCACCACTTCAAG
AACTCTGTAGCACCGCCTACATACCTCGCTCTGCTAATCCTGTTACCAGTGGCTGCTGCCAGTGGCGATA
AGTCGTGTCTTACCGGGTTGGACTCAAGACGATAGTTACCGGATAAGGCGCAGCGGTCGGGCTGAACGGG
GGGTTCGTGCACACAGCCCAGCTTGGAGCGAACGACCTACACCGAACTGAGATACCTACAGCGTGAGCTA
TGAGAAAGCGCCACGCTTCCCGAAGGGAGAAAGGCGGACAGGTATCCGGTAAGCGGCAGGGTCGGAACAG
GAGAGCGCACGAGGGAGCTTCCAGGGGGAAACGCCTGGTATCTTTATAGTCCTGTCGGGTTTCGCCACCT
CTGACTTGAGCGTCGATTTTTGTGATGCTCGTCAGGGGGGCGGAGCCTATGGAAAAACGCCAGCAACGCG
GCCTTTTTACGGTTCCTGGCCTTTTGCTGGCCTTTTGCTCACATGTTCTTTCCTGCGTTATCCCCTGATT
CTGTGGATAACCGTATTACCGCCTTTGAGTGAGCATCGATTAGAGCATGACGGTATATTTATAGATTTTG
AAGTGAGGAAACCTAGTAGTAATAATTCTATTAATATCAAAGTCTGAATAATAGAATGAGTTACATACGT
AAACGTGTAGTATTATTATTATTATTCTATTTCCTTTCCGTTTTTATTATTTATATATATATATATATAT
ATATATATTTGGGTGTTTATATTTAGGTAGGGCATAAGGATTTACTGTCGGCATGAACCTACTTGAACAA
AAAAATAAAAATCAAAAGAAAAATAATGTAGGCTTTTGCACATCGACTATATATAAATATATATATACAC
ACTTCTGTGCAGAAGAAAAGGAATAAAACGTCAAACTAATTTATTTCTTCTTGCAACGATTCCGACTTCT
CCTTTAAACGTGCAATTTCGTCATCGCGATGGGTCGAAGTTGTTAATGCTAAATACTCCAAGAAAAAGAA
CAACAAAAATAAGTAAAATAATATATAAACCTGTATAATATAACCTTGAAGACTATATTTCTTTTCATCA
CGTGCTATAAAAATAATTATAATTTAAATTTTTTAATATAAATATATAAATTAAAAATAGAAAGTAAAAA
AAGAAATTAAAGAAAAAATAGTTTTTGTTTTCCGAAGATGTAAAATAGGTTGAAAGTTAGAAATTAGTAT
TATAATAGCAAAAAAAATTTAAAGTTAGAAATTAGAATTTAAGGCTCTACACACGTTTACGATGATATTG
GACGACCGACACGAAAAGACAGTTTTAGGCTTTCTTTTGTCTTGCTCTTGCGTTGAAAGTACGTAATTTC
CATTCGACTCTAGCATCGATGCTGATACCGCTCGCCGCAGCCGAACGACCGAGCGCAGCGAGTCAGTGAG
CGAGGAAGCGGAAGAGCGCCCAATACGCAAACCGCCTCTCCCCGCGCGTTGGCCGATTCATTAATGCAGC
AGATCTGAGCAGATTGTACTGAGAGTGCACCATACCACCTTTTCAATTCATCATTTTTTTTTTATTCTTT
TTTTTGATTTCGGTTTCCTTGAAATTTTTTTGATTCGGTAATCTCCGAACAGAAGGAAGAACGAAGGAAG
GAGCACAGACTTAGATTGGTATATATACGCATATGTAGTGTTGAAGAAACATGAAATTGCCCAGTATTCT
TAACCCAACTGCACAGAACAAAAACCTGCAGGAAACGAAGATAAATCATGTCGAAAGCTACATATAAGGA
ACGTGCTGCTACTCATCCTAGTCCTGTTGCTGCCAAGCTATTTAATATCATGCACGAAAAGCAAACAAAC
TTGTGTGCTTCATTGGATGTTCGTACCACCAAGGAATTACTGGAGTTAGTTGAAGCATTAGGTCCCAAAA
TTTGTTTACTAAAAACACATGTGGATATCTTGACTGATTTTTCCATGGAGGGCACAGTTAAGCCGCTAAA
GGCATTATCCGCCAAGTACAATTTTTTACTCTTCGAAGACAGAAAATTTGCTGACATTGGTAATACAGTC
AAATTGCAGTACTCTGCGGGTGTATACAGAATAGCAGAATGGGCAGACATTACGAATGCACACGGTGTGG
TGGGCCCAGGTATTGTTAGCGGTTTGAAGCAGGCGGCAGAAGAAGTAACAAAGGAACCTAGAGGCCTTTT
GATGTTAGCAGAATTGTCATGCAAGGGCTCCCTATCTACTGGAGAATATACTAAGGGTACTGTTGACATT
GCGAAGAGCGACAAAGATTTTGTTATCGGCTTTATTGCTCAAAGAGACATGGGTGGAAGAGATGAAGGTT
ACGATTGGTTGATTATGACACCCGGTGTGGGTTTAGATGACAAGGGAGACGCATTGGGTCAACAGTATAG
AACCGTGGATGATGTGGTCTCTACAGGATCTGACATTATTATTGTTGGAAGAGGACTATTTGCAAAGGGA
AGGGATGCTAAGGTAGAGGGTGAACGTTACAGAAAAGCAGGCTGGGAAGCATATTTGAGAAGATGCGGCC
AGCAAAACTAAAAAACTGTATTATAAGTAAATGCATGTATACTAAACTCACAAATTAGAGCTTCAATTTA
ATTATATCAGTTATTACCCTATGCGGTGTGAAATACCGCACAGATGCGTAAGGAGAAAATACCGCATCAG
GAAAGATCTGCTGGCACGACAGGTTTCCCGACTGGAAAGCGGGCAGTGAGCGCAACGCAATTAATGTGAG
TTAGCTCACTCATTAGGCACCCCAGGCTTTACACTTTATGCTTCCGGCTCGTATGTTGTGTGGAATTGTG
AGCGGATAACAATTTCACACAGGAAACAGCTATGACCATGATTACGCCAAGCTTGGGCG
[124 nt withheld, positions 3070-3193]
CCATTCGCCATTCAGGCTGCGCAACTGTTGGGAAGGGCGATCGGTGCGGGCCTCTTCGCTATTACGCCAG
CTGGCGAAAGGGGGATGTGCTGCAAGGCGATTAAGTTGGGTAACGCCAGGGTTTTCCCAGTCACGACGTT
GTAAAACGACGGCCAGTGAGCGCGCGTAATACGACTCACTATAGGGCGAATTGGGTACCGGCCGCAAATT
AAAGCCTTCGAGCGTCCCAAAACCTTCTCAAGCAAGGTTTTCAGTATAATGTTACATGCGTACACGCGTC
TGTACAGAAAAAAAAGAAAAATTTGAAATATAAATAACGTTCTTAATACTAACATAACTATAAAAAAATA
AATAGGGACCTAGACTTCAGGTTGTCTAACTCCTTCCTTTTCGGTTAGAGCGGATGTGGGGGGAGGGCGT
GAATGTAAGCGTGACATAACTAATTACATGACTCGAGTTAGTTACTTACCACTTTGTACAAGAAAGCTGA
ACGAGAAACGTAAAATGATATAAATATCAATATATTAAATTAGATTTTGCATAAAAAACAGACTACATAA
TACTGTAAAACACAACATATCCAGTCACTATGAATCAACTACTTAGATGGTATTAGTGACCTGTAGTCGA
CTAAGTTGGCAGCATCACCCGACGCACTTTGCGCCGAATAAATACCTGTGACGGAAGATCACTTCGCAGA
ATAAATAAATCCTGGTGTCCCTGTTGATACCGGGAAGCCCTGGGCCAACTTTTGGCGAAAATGAGACGTT
GATCGGCACGTAAGAGGTTCCAACTTTCACCATAATGAAATAAGATCACTACCGGGCGTATTTTTTGAGT
TATCGAGATTTTCAGGAGCTAAGGAAGCTAAAATGGAGAAAAAAATCACTGGATATACCACCGTTGATAT
ATCCCAATGGCATCGTAAAGAACATTTTGAGGCATTTCAGTCAGTTGCTCAATGTACCTATAACCAGACC
GTTCAGCTGGATATTACGGCCTTTTTAAAGACCGTAAAGAAAAATAAGCACAAGTTTTATCCGGCCTTTA
TTCACATTCTTGCCCGCCTGATGAATGCTCATCCGGAATTCCGTATGGCAATGAAAGACGGTGAGCTGGT
GATATGGGATAGTGTTCACCCTTGTTACACCGTTTTCCATGAGCAAACTGAAACGTTTTCATCGCTCTGG
AGTGAATACCACGACGATTTCCGGCAGTTTCTACACATATATTCGCAAGATGTGGCGTGTTACGGTGAAA
ACCTGGCCTATTTCCCTAAAGGGTTTATTGAGAATATGTTTTTCGTCTCAGCCAATCCCTGGGTGAGTTT
CACCAGTTTTGATTTAAACGTGGCCAATATGGACAACTTCTTCGCCCCCGTTTTCACCATGGGCAAATAT
TATACGCAAGGCGACAAGGTGCTGATGCCGCTGGCGATTCAGGTTCATCATGCCGTTTGTGATGGCTTCC
ATGTCGGCAGAATGCTTAATGAATTACAACAGTACTGCGATGAGTGGCAGGGGGGGCGTAAACGCCGCGT
GGATCCGGCTTACTAAAAGCCAGATAACAGTATGCGTATTTGCGCGCTGATTTTTGCGGTATAAGAATAT
ATACTGATATGTATACCCGAAGTATGTCAAAAAGAGGTATGCTATGAAGCAGCGTATTACAGTGACAGTT
GACAGCGACAGCTATCAGTTGCTCAAGGCATATATGATGTCAATATCTCCGGTCTGGTAAGCACAACCAT
GCAGAATGAAGCCCGTCGTCTGCGTGCCGAACGCTGGAAAGCGGAAAATCAGGAAGGGATGGCTGAGGTC
GCCCGGTTTATTGAAATGAACGGCTCTTTTGCTGACGAGAACAGGGGCTGGTGAAATGCAGTTTAAGGTT
TACACCTATAAAAGAGAGAGCCGTTATCGTCTGTTTGTGGATGTACAGAGTGATATTATTGACACGCCCG
GGCGACGGATGGTGATCCCCCTGGCCAGTGCACGTCTGCTGTCAGATAAAGTCTCCCGTGAACTTTACCC
GGTGGTGCATATCGGGGATGAAAGCTGGCGCATGATGACCACCGATATGGCCAGTGTGCCGGTCTCCGTT
ATCGGGGAAGAAGTGGCTGATCTCAGCCACCGCGAAAATGACATCAAAAACGCCATTAACCTGATGTTCT
GGGGAATATAAATGTCAGGCTCCCTTATACACAGCCAGTCTGCAGGTCGATACAGTAGAAATTACAGAAA
CTTTATCACGTTTAGTAAGTATAGAGGCTGAAAATCCAGATGAAGCCGAACGACTTGTAAGAGAAAAGTA
TAAGAGTTGTGAAATTGTTCTTGATGCAGATGATTTTCAGGACTATGACACTAGCGTATATGAATAGGTA
GATGTTTTTATTTTGTCACACAAAAAAGAGGCTCGCACCTCTTTTTCTTATTTCTTTTTATGATTTAATA
CGGCATTGAGGACAATAGCGAGTAGGCTGGATACGACGATTCCGTTTGAGAAGAACATTTGGAAGGCTGT
CGGTCGACTAAGTTGGCAGCATCACCCGAAGAACATTTGGAAGGCTGTCGGTCGACTACAGGTCACTAAT
ACCATCTAAGTAGTTGATTCATAGTGACTGGATATGTTGTGTTTTACAGTATTATGTAGTCTGTTTTTTA
TGCAAAATCTAATTTAATATATTGATATTTATATCATTTTACGTTTCTCGTTCAGCTTTTTTGTACAAAC
TTGTTTCTCGAGGTCGAGGCGGCCGCGATATCGGATCCGTCGACCCCATTTTATGTGATGATTGATTGAT
TGTACAGTTTGTTTTTCTTAATATCTATTTCGATGACTTCTATATGATATTGCACTAACAAGAAGATATT
ATAATGCAATTGATACAAGACAAGGAGTTATTTGCTTCTCTTTTATATGATTCTGACAATCCATATTGCG
TTGGTAGTCTTTTTTGCTGGAACGGTTCAGCGGAAAAGACGCATCGCTCTTTTTGCTTCTAGAAGAAATG
CCAGCAAAAGGAGCTCGAATTCACTGGCCGTCGTTTTACAACGTCGTGACTGGGAAAACCCTGGCGTTAC
CCAACTTAATCGCCTTGCAGCACATCCCCCTTTCGCCAGCTGGCGTAATAGCGAAGAGGCCCGCACCGAT
CGCCCTTCCCAACAGTTGCGCAGCCTGAATGGCGAATGGCGCCTGATGCGGTATTTTCTCCTTACGCATC
TGTGCGGTATTTCACACCGCATATGGTGCACTCTCAGTACAATCTGCTCTGATGCCGCATAGTTAAGCCA
GCCCCGACACCCGCCAACACCCGCTGACGCGCCCTGACGGGCTTGTCTGCTCCCGGCATCCGCTTACAGA
CAAGCTGTGACCGTCTCCGGGAGCTGCATGTGTCAGAGGTTTTCACCGTCATCACCGAAACGCGCGAGAC
GAAAGGGCCTCGTGATACGCCTATTTTTATAGGTTAATGTCATGATAATAATGGTTTCTTAGACGGGTCA
GGTCGAGGTGGCCCGGCTCCATGCACCGCGACGCAACGCGGGGAGGCAGACAAGGTATAGGGCGGCGCCT
ACAATCCATGCCAACCCGTTCCATGTGCTCGCCGAGGCGGCATAAATCGCCGTGACGATCAGCGGTCCAA
TGATCGAAGTTAGGCTGGTAAGAGCCGCGAGCGATCCTTGAAGCTGTCCCTGATGGTCGTCATCTACCTG
CCTGGACAGCATGGCCTGCAACGCGGGCATCCCGATGCCGCCGGAAGCGAGAAGAATCATAATGGGGAAG
GCCATCCAGCCTCGCGTCGCGAACGCCAGCAAGACGTAGCCCAGCGCGTCGGCCGCCATGCCGGCGATAA
TGGCCTGCTTCTCGCCGAAACGTTTGGTGGCGGGACCAGTGACGAAGGCTTGAGCGAGGGCGTGCAAGAT
TCCGAATACCGCAAGCGACAGGCCGATCATCGTCGCGCTCCAGCGAAAGCGGTCCTCGCCGAAAATGACC
CAGAGCGCTGCCGGCACCTGTCCTACGAGTTGCATGATAAAGAAGACAGTCATAAGTGCGGCGACGATAG
TCATGCCCCGCGCCCACCGGAAGGAGCTGACTGGGTTGAAGGCTCTCAAGGGCATCGGTCGACGCTCTCC
CTTATGCGACTCCTGCATTAGGAAGCAGCCCAGTAGTAGGTTGAGGCCGTTGAGCACCGCCGCCGCAAGG
AATGGTGCATGCAAGGAGATGGCGCCCAACAGTCCCCCGGCCACGGGGCCTGCCACCATACCCACGCCGA
AACAAGCGCTCATGAGCCCGAAGTGGCGAGCCCGATCTTCCCCATCGGTGATGTCGGCGATATAGGCGCC
AGCAACCGCACCTGTGGCGCCGGTGATGCCGGCCACGATGCGTCCGGCGTAGAGGATCCACAGGACGGGT
GTGGTCGCCATGATCGCGTAGTCGATAGTGGCTCCAAGTAGCGAAGCGAGCAGGACTGGGCGGCGGCCAA
AGCGGTCGGACAGTGCTCCGAGAACGGGTGCGCATAGAAATTGCATCAACGCATATAGCGCTAGCAGCAC
GCCATAGTGACTGGCGATGCTGTCGGAATGGACGATATCCCGCAAGAGGCCCGGCAGTACCGGCATAACC
AAGCCTATGCCTACAGCATCCAGGGTGACGGTGCCGAGGATGACGATGAGCGCATTGTTAGATTTCATAC
ACGGTGCCTGACTGCGTTAGCAATTTAACTGTGATAAACTACCGCATTAAAGCTTATCGATGATAAGCTG
TCAAACATGAGAATTCTTGAAGACGAAAGGGCCTCGTGATACGCCTATTTTTATAGGTTAATGTCATGAT
AATAATGGTTTCTTAGACGTCAGGTGGCACTTTTCGGGGAAATGTGCGCGGAACCCCTATTTGTTTATTT
TTCTAAATACATTCAAATATGTATCCGCTCATGAGACAATAACCCTGATAAATGCTTCAATAATATTGAA
AAAGGAAGAGTATGAGTATTCAACATTTCCGTGTCGCCCTTATTCCCCGGTATCATTGCAGCACTGGGGC
CAGATGGTAAGCCCTCCCGTATCGTAGTTATCTACACGACGGGGAGTCAGGCAACTATGGATGAACGAAA
TAGACAGATCGCTGAGATAGGTGCCTCACTGATTAAGCATTGGTAACTGTCAGACCAAGTTTACTCATAT
ATACTTTAGATTGATTTAAAACTTCATTTTTAATTTAAAAGGATCTAGGTGAAGATCCTTTTTGATAATC
TCATGACCAAAATCCCTTAACGTGAGTTTTCGTTCCACTGAGCGTCAGAC
Features (pLannotate 1.2.2; 34 found; start..end, strand, type, name):
     27..615     +  rep_origin     ori: high-copy-number ColE1/pMB1/pBR322/pUC origin of replication
    903..920     +  promoter       LEU2 promoter (fragment): S. cerevisiae LEU2
   1089..1145    -  CDS            YET3 (fragment): YET3_YEAST - Experimental evidence at protein level: Swiss-Prot protein existence level 1. May play a role in anterograde transport of membrane proteins from the endoplasmic reticulum to the Golgi. May be involved in invertase secretion. From Saccharomyces cerevisiae (strain ATCC 204508 / S288c) (Baker's yeast).
   1257..1375    +  misc_feature   CEN/ARS (fragment): S. cerevisiae CEN6 centromere fused to an autonomously replicating sequence
   1561..1624    +  rep_origin     RSF ori (fragment): Plasmids containing the RSF 1030 origin of replication can be propagated in E. coli cells that contain additional plasmids with compatible origins.
   1626..1680    +  CDS            lacI (fragment): lac repressor; lacI; The lac repressor binds to the lac operator to inhibit transcription in E. coli. This inhibition can be relieved by adding lactose or isopropyl-β-D-thiogalactopyranoside (IPTG).
   1687..1714    +  misc_feature   bom (fragment): basis of mobility region from pBR322
   1722..1937    +  promoter       URA3 promoter: S. cerevisiae URA3
   1938..2741    +  CDS            URA3: orotidine-5'-phosphate decarboxylase, required for uracil biosynthesis; S. cerevisiae URA3; yeast auxotrophic marker, counterselectable with 5-fluoroorotic acid (5-FOA)
   2820..2871    +  misc_feature   bom (fragment): basis of mobility region from pBR322
   2880..2919    +  CDS            lacI (fragment): lac repressor; lacI; The lac repressor binds to the lac operator to inhibit transcription in E. coli. This inhibition can be relieved by adding lactose or isopropyl-β-D-thiogalactopyranoside (IPTG).
   2932..2953    +  protein_bind   CAP binding site: CAP binding activates transcription in the presence of cAMP. E. coli catabolite activator protein
   2968..2998    +  promoter       lac promoter: promoter for the E. coli lac operon
   3006..3022    +  protein_bind   lac operator: The lac repressor binds to the lac operator to inhibit transcription in E. coli. This inhibition can be relieved by adding lactose or isopropyl-β-D-thiogalactopyranoside (IPTG). lac repressor encoded by lacI
   3066..3193    -  rep_origin     f1 ori (fragment) (sequence partly withheld): f1 bacteriophage origin of replication; arrow indicates direction of (+) strand synthesis
   3197..3352    -  CDS            lacZα (fragment): LacZα fragment of β-galactosidase; lacZ fragment
   3360..3378    +  promoter       T7 promoter: promoter for bacteriophage T7 RNA polymerase
   3397..3644    -  terminator     CYC1 terminator: S. cerevisiae CYC1; transcription terminator for CYC1
   3661..3785    +  protein_bind   attR2: mutant version of attR; recombination site for the Gateway® LR reaction LR Clonase™
   3963..4065    +  promoter       cat promoter: promoter of the E. coli cat gene encoding chloramphenicol acetyltransferase
   4066..4724    +  CDS            CmR: chloramphenicol acetyltransferase; cat; confers resistance to chloramphenicol
   4906..5064    +  CDS            ccdA (fragment): CCDA_ECO57 - Also known as H, letA. Experimental evidence at protein level: Swiss-Prot protein existence level 1. Antitoxin component of a type II toxin-antitoxin (TA) system which inhibits the post-segregational killing (PSK) of plasmid-free cells, also referred to as a plasmid addiction system. Binds to and blocks the activity of CcdB; will also remove bound CcdB protein from the CcdB-GyrA complex by forming a CcdA-CcdB complex, a process termed rejuvenation. Functions as a transcriptional corepressor for the ccdAB operon, repression also requires CcdB (By similarity). From Escherichia coli
   5069..5371    +  CDS            ccdB: CCDB_ECOLI - Also known as G, letB, letD. Experimental evidence at protein level: Swiss-Prot protein existence level 1. Toxic component of a type II toxin-antitoxin (TA) system, functioning in plasmid maintainence. Responsible for the post- segregational killing (PSK) of plasmid-free cells, also referred to as a plasmid addiction system. Half-life of over 2 hours. Cell killing by CcdB is accompanied by filamentation, defects in chromosome and plasmid segregation, defects in cell division, formation of anucleate cells, decreased DNA synthesis and plasmid loss. Interferes with the activity of DN
   5415..5567    +  CDS            dpnD (fragment): DPND_STRPN - Protein predicted: Swiss-Prot protein existence level 4. From Streptococcus pneumoniae serotype 4 (strain ATCC BAA-334 / TIGR4).
   5803..5927    -  protein_bind   attR1: mutant version of attR; recombination site for the Gateway® LR reaction LR Clonase™
   6025..6213    -  promoter       CUP1 promoter (fragment): S. cerevisiae CUP1; inducible metallothionein promoter, regulated by Cu2+
   6222..6379    +  CDS            lacZα (fragment): LacZα fragment of β-galactosidase; lacZ fragment
   6385..6484    -  misc_feature   bom (fragment): basis of mobility region from pBR322
   6586..6621    -  CDS            rop (fragment): Rop protein, which maintains plasmids at low copy number; rop
   6691..7881    -  CDS            TcR: tetracycline efflux protein; tet; confers resistance to tetracycline
   7929..7957    -  promoter       tet promoter: E. coli promoter for tetracycline efflux protein gene
   8070..8174    +  promoter       AmpR promoter: bla
   8175..8210    +  CDS            AmpR (fragment): β-lactamase; bla; confers resistance to ampicillin, carbenicillin, and related antibiotics
   8211..8348    +  CDS            bla(M) (fragment): β-lactamase lacking the signal sequence; bla(M); allows cytosolic expression of β-lactamase
