[The description below was written by a language model from this plasmid's Addgene catalogue record and pLannotate feature annotations shown in this document.]
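Description:
pTAU-C-DM is a Gateway destination vector for protein expression in Saccharomyces cerevisiae, about 8.5 kb in the sequenced record. In E. coli it replicates from a high-copy ColE1/pUC-type origin and is selected with tetracycline through an intact TcR efflux gene driven by the tet promoter. Only fragments of the β-lactamase gene remain, so ampicillin selection would not be expected to work. In yeast it is selected by uracil prototrophy using a complete URA3 promoter and coding sequence, a marker that can also be counterselected with 5-FOA. The annotation detects only a partial CEN/ARS element, which suggests low-copy centromeric maintenance in yeast, although the catalogue fields do not state this. Short matches to lacI, bom, rop, lacZα, f1 ori and similar elements appear to be backbone remnants rather than functional parts.

The payload is the Gateway selection cassette, listed as a 1,873 bp ccdB cassette. It is bounded by attR1 and attR2 and contains a chloramphenicol resistance gene with its cat promoter, plus the ccdB gyrase toxin gene. Because ccdB kills ordinary E. coli strains, the empty vector must be kept in a ccdB-tolerant host. An LR recombination with an entry clone replaces the cassette with the gene of interest, and the loss of ccdB selects for recombinants. The cassette lies on the reverse strand between a fragment of the copper-inducible CUP1 promoter upstream of attR1 and the CYC1 terminator downstream of attR2, so an inserted open reading frame would be transcribed in yeast under Cu2+ control. A T7 promoter beyond the terminator serves as a sequencing primer site. No fusion tag is annotated. The "C" in the name might hint at a C-terminal fusion, but the record does not say what, if anything, is fused to the insert or what specific assay the vector was designed for.
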