Addgene plasmid #111231: pTAU-C-DM
Purpose: yeast expression vector
Depositing lab: Ulrich Stelzl. Depositing organization: Universitaet Graz.
Backbone
  Vector backbone: pTAU_C_DM
  Vector type: Yeast Expression
  Selectable markers: URA3
Growth in bacteria
  Bacterial resistance: Tetracycline, 10 μg/mL
  Growth temperature: 37°C
  Growth strain: ccdB Survival
  Copy number: High Copy
Gene/Insert
  Gene/Insert name: ccdB-cassette
  Species: unknown
  Insert size (bp): 1873
  Cloning method: Gateway Cloning
  Sequencing primers: 5′ M13; 3′ T7
Terms and licenses: Academic/Nonprofit Terms; Industry Terms: Not Available to Industry
How to cite: pTAU-C-DM was a gift from Ulrich Stelzl (Addgene plasmid # 111231 ; http://n2t.net/addgene:111231 ; RRID:Addgene_111231)
